>Addgene plasmid #18076 | pGEX-2TK-WW-CR-W3083F | addgene partial sequence | sequence record 23945 | 18076 with pGEX3'
CGAACGCGCGAGGCAGATCGTCAGTCAGTCACGATGAATTCAGTACTCCACCATGGGATAGTGCATTTTA
TGGCCTTTTGCAACTCGACCAGAAAAAAAGCAGCTTTGGCAGATGTCATAATTAAAGTGCTTTAGACTCC
TGTACCTGAATCCAATGATTGGACACTCTTTGCAGATGTTACATTTGGCCTGATGCTTGGCAGTTTCTGC
AGCAGCCACTCTGTGCAGGACGGGCAGCCACACCATGGACTGGGGTTCCAGTCTCATCCAGTCTAGGAAG
AGGGCCGCTTCGATCTCTGGCTTATTATTAGCAAATTGGAAGCAGCTCCGGACACTTGGCTCAATGTTAC
TGCCCCCAAAGGATGCAACTTCACCCAACTGTCTTGGAATTTGGATAGAATCATGCAGAAGGAGGCCCAG
CCTGCGCTGGTCACAAAATCCTGTTGAACTTGCCACTTGCTTGAAAAGGTATCTGTACTTGTCTTCCAAA
TGTGCTTTACACAGGGAAATGATGCCAGTTTTAAAAGACAGGACACGGATCCTCCCTGTTCGTCCCGTAT
CATAAACATTCAGCAGCCAGTTCAGACACATATCCACGCAANNGGGTGNTGTTGACAAAATTGTTGTGCT
CTTGNCAGGGCGG
