[The description below was written by a language model from this plasmid's Addgene catalogue record.]
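Description:
pGEX-2TK-WW-CR-W3083F is a bacterial expression plasmid built on the pGEX-2TK backbone (about 5 kb without insert), a high-copy vector propagated in E. coli under ampicillin selection. It carries an approximately 900 bp fragment of human dystrophin (DMD) cloned between the BamHI and EcoRI sites, so that the dystrophin segment is expressed as a fusion to the backbone's N-terminal glutathione S-transferase (GST) tag. The fragment was generated from a partial human dystrophin cDNA. No feature table is provided, so the promoter and other backbone elements are not itemised in the record. pGEX-series vectors generally drive the GST fusion from an IPTG-inducible tac promoter, and the 2TK variant is known for a thrombin cleavage site and a protein kinase recognition site after GST that allows radiolabelling of the purified fusion for use as a probe.

The name suggests that the insert covers the WW domain and an adjoining region ("CR", probably the cysteine-rich region, although the record does not define the abbreviation). The insert carries a point mutation changing the second conserved tryptophan of the WW domain, at amino acid position 3083, to phenylalanine. This conserved tryptophan is typically important for WW domain binding to proline-rich ligands, so the mutant probably serves as a binding-impaired comparison to the wild-type fragment. The associated work examined how the dystrophin WW domain, together with the neighbouring EF-hand region, interacts with beta-dystroglycan. The construct is therefore suited to producing purified GST fusion protein for in vitro binding assays of this interaction.
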