Addgene plasmid #18076: pGEX-2TK-WW-CR-W3083F
Depositing lab: Marius Sudol. Depositing organization: Icahn School of Medicine at Mount Sinai. Publication: The WW domain of dystrophin requires EF-hands region to interact with beta-dystroglycan. Rentschler S, Linn H, Deininger K, Bedford MT, Espanel X, Sudol M. Biol Chem. 1999 Apr . 380(4):431-42. 10.1515/BC.1999.057 PubMed 10355629.
Backbone
  Vector backbone: pGEX-2TK (Pharmacia)
  Backbone manufacturer: Phramacia
  Backbone size w/o insert (bp): 4969
  Vector type: Bacterial Expression
Growth in bacteria
  Bacterial resistance: Ampicillin, 100 μg/mL
  Growth temperature: 37°C
  Growth strain: DH5alpha
  Copy number: High Copy
Gene/Insert
  Gene/Insert name: Dystrophin
  Species: H. sapiens (human)
  Insert size (bp): 900
  Mutation: Second conserved Tryptophan (W) of the WW domain at amino acid position 3083 was changed to Phenylalanine (F)
  GenBank ID: NM_004006
  Entrez Gene: DMD (a.k.a. BMD, CMD3B, DXS142, DXS164, DXS206, DXS230, DXS239, DXS268, DXS269, DXS270, DXS272, MRX85)
  Tag / fusion protein: GST (N terminal on backbone)
  Cloning method: Restriction Enzyme; 5′ cloning site BamHI (unknown if destroyed); 3′ cloning site EcoRI (unknown if destroyed)
  Sequencing primers: 5′ N/A
Resource information
  A portion of this plasmid was derived from a plasmid made by: We obtained the partial cDNA for human dystrophin from ATCC. That cDNA served as a template for generation of constructs we produced in pGEX2TK
Terms and licenses: Academic/Nonprofit Terms; Industry Terms: Not Available to Industry
How to cite: pGEX-2TK-WW-CR-W3083F was a gift from Marius Sudol (Addgene plasmid # 18076 ; http://n2t.net/addgene:18076 ; RRID:Addgene_18076)
